>Addgene plasmid #211246 | pBiT3.1-N_PAFAH1B1:1-410 | addgene full sequence | sequence record 423399 | Addgene NGS Result
AAGACGCGTTAATTAAGACGTCGGCAGTGAAAAAAATGCTTTATTTGTGAAATTTGTGATGCTATTGCTT
TATTTGTAACCATTATAAGCTGCAATAAACAAGTTAACAACAACAATTGCATTCATTTTATGTTTCAGGT
TCAGGGGGAGGTGTGGGAGGTTTTTTAAAGCAAGTAAAACCTCTACAAATGTGGTATGGCTGATTATGAT
CCGCGGCCGCAATACGTCGACGTTATCAGCTGACTTCGTACGAGAGCCTAGGATTATGGCGCGCCACTAG
TTATTAATAGTAATCAATTACGGGGTCATTAGTTCATAGCCCATATATGGAGTTCCGCGTTACATAACTT
ACGGTAAATGGCCCGCCTGGCTGACCGCCCAACGACCCCCGCCCATTGACGTCAATAATGACGTATGTTC
CCATAGTAACGCCAATAGGGACTTTCCATTGACGTCAATGGGTGGAGTATTTACGGTAAACTGCCCACTT
GGCAGTACATCAAGTGTATCATATGCCAAGTCCGCCCCCTATTGACGTCAATGACGGTAAATGGCCCGCC
TGGCATTATGCCCAGTACATGACCTTACGGGACTTTCCTACTTGGCAGTACATCTACGTATTAGTCATCG
CTATTACCATGGTGATGCGGTTTTGGCAGTACACCAATGGGCGTGGATAGCGGTTTGACTCACGGGGATT
TCCAAGTCTCCACCCCATTGACGTCAATGGGAGTTTGTTTTGGCACCAAAATCAACGGGACTTTCCAAAA
TGTCGTAATAACCCCGCCCCGTTGACGCAAATGGGCGGTAGGCGTGTACGGTGGGAGGTCTATATAAGCA
GAGCTGGTTTAGTGAACCGTCAGATCACTAGAATCTTTATTGCGGTAGTTTATCACAGTTAAATTGCTAA
CGCAGTCAGTGCTTCTGACACAACAGTCTCGAACTTAAGCTGCAGAAGTTGGTCGTGAGGCACTGGGCAG
GTAAGTATCAAGGTTACAAGACAGGTTTAAGGAGACCAATAGAAACTGGGCTTGTCGAGACAGAGAAGAC
TCTTGCGTTTCTGATAGGCACCTATTGGTCTTACTGACATCCACTTTGCCTTTCTCTCCACAGGTGTCCA
CTCCCAGTTCAATTACAGCTCTTAAGGCTAGAGTATTAATACGACTCACTATAGGGGTTAGCGATCGCCA
TGGTGAGCGGCTGGCGGCTGTTCAAGAAGATTAGCGGGAGCTCCGGTGGCTCGAGCGGT
[1230 nt withheld, positions 1250-2479]
TAATCTAGAGGTCAAGCTTCGGGGGTTTAAACCTGCAGGCATGCAAGCTGATTTGGCTGCTGCCACCGCT
GAGCAAGGCCGCTTCGAGCAGACATGATAAGATACATTGATGAGTTTGGACAAACCACAACTAGAATGCA
GTGAAAAAAATGCTTTATTTGTGAAATTTGTGATGCTATTGCTTTATTTGTAACCATTATAAGCTGCAAT
AAACAAGTTAACAACAACAATTGCATTCATTTTATGTTTCAGGTTCAGGGGGAGATGTGGGAGGTTTTTT
TAAGCAAGTAAAACCTCTACAAATGTGGTAAAATCTTAATTAAGACTTCTAATATAACTTCGTATAGCAT
ACATTATACGAAGTTATGGTTCCACTGTTGACAATTAATCATCGGCATAGTATATCGGCATAGTATAATA
CGACAAGGTGAGGAACTAAACCCAGGAGGCAGATCATGATTGAACAAGATGGATTGCACGCAGGTTCTCC
GGCCGCTTGGGTGGAGAGGCTATTCGGCTATGACTGGGCACAACAGACAATCGGCTGCTCTGATGCCGCC
GTGTTCCGGCTGTCAGCGCAGGGGCGCCCGGTTCTTTTTGTCAAGACCGACCTGTCCGGTGCCCTGAATG
AACTGCAGGACGAGGCAGCGCGGCTATCGTGGCTGGCCACGACGGGCGTTCCTTGCGCAGCTGTGCTCGA
CGTTGTCACTGAAGCGGGAAGGGACTGGCTGCTATTGGGCGAAGTGCCGGGGCAGGATCTCCTGTCATCT
CACCTTGCTCCTGCCGAGAAAGTATCCATCATGGCTGATGCAATGCGGCGGCTGCATACGCTTGATCCGG
CTACCTGCCCATTCGACCACCAAGCGAAACATCGCATCGAGCGAGCACGTACTCGGATGGAAGCCGGTCT
TGTCGATCAGGATGATCTGGACGAAGAGCATCAGGGGCTCGCGCCAGCCGAACTGTTCGCCAGGCTCAAG
GCGCGCATGCCCGACGGCGAGGATCTCGTCGTGACCCATGGCGATGCCTGCTTGCCGAATATCATGGTGG
AAAATGGCCGCTTTTCTGGATTCATCGACTGTGGCCGGCTGGGTGTGGCGGACCGCTATCAGGACATAGC
GTTGGCTACCCGTGATATTGCTGAAGAGCTTGGCGGCGAATGGGCTGACCGCTTCCTCGTGCTTTACGGT
ATCGCCGCTCCCGATTCGCAGCGCATCGCCTTCTATCGCCTTCTTGACGAGTTCTTCTGATTCGAAATGA
CCGACCAAGCGACGCCCAACCGGTATCAGCTCACTCAAAGGCGGTAATACGGTTATCCACAGAATCAGGG
GATAACGCAGGAAAGAACATGTGAGCAAAAGGCCAGCAAAAGGCCAGGAACCGTAAAAAGGCCGCGTTGC
TGGCGTTTTTCCATAGGCTCCGCCCCCCTGACGAGCATCACAAAAATCGACGCTCAAGTCAGAGGTGGCG
AAACCCGACAGGACTATAAAGATACCAGGCGTTTCCCCCTGGAAGCTCCCTCGTGCGCTCTCCTGTTCCG
ACCCTGCCGCTTACCGGATACCTGTCCGCCTTTCTCCCTTCGGGAAGCGTGGCGCTTTCTCATAGCTCAC
GCTGTAGGTATCTCAGTTCGGTGTAGGTCGTTCGCTCCAAGCTGGGCTGTGTGCACGAACCCCCCGTTCA
GCCCGACCGCTGCGCCTTATCCGGTAACTATCGTCTTGAGTCCAACCCGGTAAGACACGACTTATCGCCA
CTGGCAGCAGCCACTGGTAACAGGATTAGCAGAGCGAGGTATGTAGGCGGTGCTACAGAGTTCTTGAAGT
GGTGGCCTAACTACGGCTACACTAGAAGGACAGTATTTGGTATCTGCGCTCTGCTGAAGCCAGTTACCTT
CGGAAAAAGAGTTGGTAGCTCTTGATCCGGCAAACAAACCACCGCTGGTAGCGGTGGTTTTTTTGTTTGC
AAGCAGCAGATTACGCGCAGAAAAAAAGGATTTCAAGAAGATCCTTTGATCTTTTCTACGGGGTCTGACG
CTCAGTGGAACGAAAACTCACGTTAAGGGATTTTGGTCATGAGATTATCAAAAAGGATCTTCACCTAGAT
CCTTTTATAGTCCGGAATCGTCACACAAAAAACCAACACACAGATGTAATGAAAATAAAGATATTTTATT
GCGGCCATCGTGATGGCTAGAGTTTAGCCCTCCCACACATAACCAGAGGGCAGCAATTCACGAATCCCAA
CTGCCGTCGGCTGTCCATCACTGTCCTTCACTATGGCTTTGATCCCAGGATGCAGATCGAGAAGCACCTG
TCGGCACCGTCCGCAGGGGCTCAAGATGCCCCTGTTCTCATTTCCGATCGCGACGATACAAGTCAGGTTG
CCAGCTGCCGCAGCAGCAGCAGTGCCCAGCACCACGAGTTCTGCACAAGGTCCCCCAGTAAAATGATATA
CATTGACACCAGTGAAGATGCGGCCGTCGCTAGAGAGAGCTGCGCTGGCGACGCTGTAGTCTTCAGAGAT
GGGGATGCTGTTGATTGTAGCCGTTGCTCTTTCAATGAGGGTGGATTCTTCTTGAGACAAAGGCTTGGCC
ATGGTGGCGCTAGTGTCAGAAGAATCGAGCTTTTTGCAAAAGCCTAGGCCTCCAAAAAAGCCTCCTCACT
ACTTCTGGAATAGCTCAGAGGCCGAGGCGGCCTCGGCCTCTGCATAAATAAAAAAAATTAGTCAGCCATG
GGGCGGAGAATGGGCGGAACTGGGCGGAGTTAGGGGCGGGATGGGCGGAGTTAGGGGCGGGACTATGGTT
GCTGACTAATTGAGATGCATGCTTTGCATACTTCTGCCTGCTGGGGAGCCTGGGGACTTTCCACACCTGG
TTGCTGACTAATTGAGATGCATGCTTTGCATACTTCTGCCTGCTGGGGAGCCTGGGGACTTTCCACACCC
TAACTGACACACATTCCACAGCTGGTTCTTTCCGCCTCAGAAGGTACCTAACCAAGTTCCTCTTTCAGAG
GTTATTTCAGGCCATGGTGCTGCGC
Features (pLannotate 1.2.2; 17 found; start..end, strand, type, name):
     24..105     -  polyA_signal   SV40 poly(A) signal: SV40 polyadenylation signal
    128..211     -  CDS            large T antigen (fragment): large T antigen from SV40 (simian virus 40)
    276..641     +  enhancer       CMV enhancer: human cytomegalovirus immediate early enhancer
    643..842     +  promoter       CMV promoter: human cytomegalovirus (CMV) immediate early promoter
    981..1113    +  intron         chimeric intron: chimera between introns from human β-globin and immunoglobulin heavy chain genes
   1157..1175    +  promoter       T7 promoter: promoter for bacteriophage T7 RNA polymerase
   1250..2302    +  CDS            PAFAH1B1 (fragment) (sequence withheld): LIS1_HUMAN - Also known as LIS1 From Homo sapiens (Human).
   2510..2528    +  misc_feature   MCS (fragment): pUC18/19 multiple cloning site
   2577..2698    -  polyA_signal   SV40 poly(A) signal: SV40 polyadenylation signal
   2721..2789    -  CDS            large T antigen (fragment): large T antigen from SV40 (simian virus 40)
   2813..2846    +  protein_bind   loxP: Cre-mediated recombination occurs in the 8-bp core sequence (GCATACAT). Cre recombinase
   2856..2903    +  promoter       EM7 promoter: synthetic bacterial promoter&nbsp
   2935..3726    +  CDS            neo: KKA2_KLEPN - Also known as kan, nptII. Experimental evidence at protein level: Swiss-Prot protein existence level 1. Resistance to kanamycin, neomycin, paromomycin, ribostamycin, butirosin and gentamicin B. From Klebsiella pneumoniae.
   3887..4475    -  rep_origin     ori: high-copy-number ColE1/pMB1/pBR322/pUC origin of replication
   4601..4649    -  polyA_signal   poly(A) signal: synthetic polyadenylation signal
   4673..5071    -  CDS            BSD: blasticidin S deaminase; Aspergillus terreus BSD; confers resistance to blasticidin
   5102..5459    -  promoter       SV40 promoter: SV40 enhancer and early promoter
