[The description below was written by a language model from this plasmid's Addgene catalogue record and pLannotate feature annotations shown in this document.]
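Description:
pBiT3.1-N_PAFAH1B1:1-410 is a mammalian expression plasmid built on Promega's pBiT3.1-N backbone that produces full-length, wild-type human PAFAH1B1 (also known as LIS1; residues M1–R410, a 1,230 bp insert) carrying an N-terminal HiBiT tag. HiBiT is a short peptide that complements the LgBiT fragment of NanoLuc luciferase to give a luminescent signal, and here it is joined to the insert through a flexible glycine/serine linker. The coding sequence originated from synthetic double-stranded DNA and was inserted by ligation-independent cloning between XhoI and XbaI sites, both of which are retained.

Expression is driven by the CMV immediate-early enhancer and promoter, followed by a chimeric β-globin/immunoglobulin intron that promotes efficient transcript processing, and is terminated by an SV40 polyadenylation signal. A T7 promoter just upstream of the open reading frame serves as a sequencing primer site and could support in vitro transcription. The annotation tool labels only part of the insert as PAFAH1B1, likely a matching artefact rather than a truncation.

In bacteria the plasmid replicates from a high-copy ColE1/pUC-type origin and is selected with kanamycin through a neo (nptII) gene under the bacterial EM7 promoter, with a single loxP site lying just upstream. The catalogue lists neomycin/G418 as the mammalian selectable marker. However, the feature table shows no eukaryotic promoter assigned to neo. It shows instead an SV40 promoter-driven blasticidin S deaminase cassette with a synthetic poly(A) signal, which is not mentioned in the catalogue fields.

The plasmid was deposited with a study evaluating the ligandability of WD40 repeat-containing proteins. This fits use in luminescence-based cellular assays of tagged PAFAH1B1, although the record does not specify an assay.
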