Addgene plasmid #211246: pBiT3.1-N_PAFAH1B1:1-410
Purpose: Mammalian expression of full-length human PAFAH1B1. N-terminal HiBiT tag.
Depositing lab: Cheryl Arrowsmith. Depositing organization: University of Toronto. Publication: A Target Class Ligandability Evaluation of WD40 Repeat-Containing Proteins. Ackloo S, Li F, Szewczyk M, Seitova A, Loppnau P, Zeng H, Xu J, Ahmad S, Arnautova YA, Baghaie AJ, Beldar S, Bolotokova A, Centrella PA, Chau I, Clark MA, Cuozzo JW, Dehghani-Tafti S, Disch JS, Dong A, Dumas A, Feng JA, Ghiabi P, Gibson E, Gilmer J, Goldman B, Green SR, Guie MA, Guilinger JP, Harms N, Herasymenko O, Houliston S, Hutchinson A, Kearnes S, Keefe AD, Kimani SW, Kramer T, Kutera M, Kwak HA, Lento C, Li Y, Liu J, Loup J, Machado RAC, Mulhern CJ, Perveen S, Righetto GL, Riley P, Shrestha S, Sigel EA, Silva M, Sintchak MD, Slakman BL, Taylor RD, Thompson J, Torng W, Underkoffler C, von Rechenberg M, Walsh RT, Watson I, Wilson DJ, Wolf E, Yadav M, Yazdi AK, Zhang J, Zhang Y, Santhakumar V, Edwards AM, Barsyte-Lovejoy D, Schapira M, Brown PJ, Halabelian L, Arrowsmith CH. J Med Chem. 2025 Jan 23;68(2):1092-1112. doi: 10.1021/acs.jmedchem.4c02010. Epub 2024 Nov 4. PubMed 39495097.
Backbone
  Vector backbone: pBiT3.1-N
  Backbone manufacturer: Promega
  Vector type: Mammalian Expression
  Selectable markers: Neomycin (select with G418)
Growth in bacteria
  Bacterial resistance: Kanamycin, 50 μg/mL
  Growth temperature: 37°C
  Growth strain: DH5alpha
  Copy number: High Copy
Gene/Insert
  Gene/Insert name: PAFAH1B1:M1-R410
  Species: H. sapiens (human)
  Insert size (bp): 1230
  Mutation: wild type
  Entrez Gene: PAFAH1B1 (a.k.a. LIS1, LIS2, MDCR, MDS, NudF, PAFAH)
  Promoter: CMV
  Tag / fusion protein: MVSGWRLFKKISGSSGGSSG (N terminal on insert)
  Cloning method: Ligation Independent Cloning
  Sequencing primers: 5′ T7; 3′ TTGCTCAGCGGTGGCAGCAG
Resource information
  A portion of this plasmid was derived from a plasmid made by: Integrated DNA Technologies (Synthetic dsDNA)
Terms and licenses: Academic/Nonprofit Terms; Industry Terms: Not Available to Industry
Depositor comments: 5' Cloning Site: Xho1 (not destroyed), 3' Cloning Site: Xba1 (not destroyed).
How to cite: pBiT3.1-N_PAFAH1B1:1-410 was a gift from Cheryl Arrowsmith (Addgene plasmid # 211246 ; http://n2t.net/addgene:211246 ; RRID:Addgene_211246)
