>Addgene plasmid #211246 | pBiT3.1-N_PAFAH1B1:1-410 | depositor partial sequence | sequence record 411970 | Insert sequence
[1230 nt withheld, positions 1-1230]
